>Addgene plasmid #203781 | PMT-mCherry | addgene full sequence | sequence record 402661 | Addgene NGS Result
CAACTTTGTATAGAAAAGTTGTAGTTATTAATAGTAATCAATTACGGGGTCATTAGTTCATAGCCCATAT
ATGGAGTTCCGCGTTACATAACTTACGGTAAATGGCCCGCCTGGCTGACCGCCCAACGACCCCCGCCCAT
TGACGTCAATAATGACGTATGTTCCCATAGTAACGCCAATAGGGACTTTCCATTGACGTCAATGGGTGGA
GTATTTACGGTAAACTGCCCACTTGGCAGTACATCAAGTGTATCATATGCCAAGTACGCCCCCTATTGAC
GTCAATGACGGTAAATGGCCCGCCTGGCATTATGCCCAGTACATGACCTTATGGGACTTTCCTACTTGGC
AGTACATCTACGTATTAGTCATCGCTATTACCATGGTGATGCGGTTTTGGCAGTACATCAATGGGCGTGG
ATAGCGGTTTGACTCACGGGGATTTCCAAGTCTCCACCCCATTGACGTCAATGGGAGTTTGTTTTGGCAC
CAAAATCAACGGGACTTTCCAAAATGTCGTAACAACTCCGCCCCATTGACGCAAATGGGCGGTAGGCGTG
TACGGTGGGAGGTCTATATAAGCAGAGCTGGTTTAGTGAACCGTCAGATCACCGGTCAAGTTTGTACAAA
AAAGCAGGCTGCCACCATGGGCTGCTTCTTCAGCAAGCGGCGGAAGGCCGACAAGGAGAGCACTAGTATG
GTGAGCAAGGGCGAGGAGGATAACATGGCCATCATCAAGGAGTTCATGCGCTTCAAGGTGCACATGGAGG
GCTCCGTGAACGGCCACGAGTTCGAGATCGAGGGCGAGGGCGAGGGCCGCCCCTACGAGGGCACCCAGAC
CGCCAAGCTGAAGGTGACCAAGGGTGGCCCCCTGCCCTTCGCCTGGGACATCCTGTCCCCTCAGTTCATG
TACGGCTCCAAGGCCTACGTGAAGCACCCCGCCGACATCCCCGACTACTTGAAGCTGTCCTTCCCCGAGG
GCTTCAAGTGGGAGCGCGTGATGAACTTCGAGGACGGCGGCGTGGTGACCGTGACCCAGGACTCCTCCCT
GCAGGACGGCGAGTTCATCTACAAGGTGAAGCTGCGCGGCACCAACTTCCCCTCCGACGGCCCCGTAATG
CAGAAGAAGACCATGGGCTGGGAGGCCTCCTCCGAGCGGATGTACCCCGAGGACGGCGCCCTGAAGGGCG
AGATCAAGCAGAGGCTGAAGCTGAAGGACGGCGGCCACTACGACGCTGAGGTCAAGACCACCTACAAGGC
CAAGAAGCCCGTGCAGCTGCCCGGCGCCTACAACGTCAACATCAAGTTGGACATCACCTCCCACAACGAG
GACTACACCATCGTGGAACAGTACGAACGCGCCGAGGGCCGCCACTCCACCGGCGGCATGGACGAGCTGT
ACAAGGGTGGCGGAGGGTCCGCTAGCTAAAAGCTTACCCAGCTTTCTTGTACAAAGTGGTGATGGCCGGC
CGCTTCGAGCAGACATGATAAGATACATTGATGAGTTTGGACAAACCACAACTAGAATGCAGTGAAAAAA
ATGCTTTATTTGTGAAATTTGTGATGCTATTGCTTTATTTGTAACCATTATAAGCTGCAATAAACAAGTT
AACAACAACAATTGCATTCATTTTATGTTTCAGGTTCAGGGGGAGGTGTGGGAGGTTTTTTAAAGCAAGT
AAAACCTCTACAAATGTGGTAGCGGCCGCGGCGCTCTTCCGCTTCCTCGCTCACTGACTCGCTGCGCTCG
GTCGTTCGGCTGCGGCGAGCGGTATCAGCTCACTCAAAGGCGGTAATACGGTTATCCACAGAATCAGGGG
ATAACGCAGGAAAGAACATGTGAGCAAAAGGCCAGCAAAAGGCCAGGAACCGTAAAAAGGCCGCGTTGCT
GGCGTTTTTCCATAGGCTCCGCCCCCCTGACGAGCATCACAAAAATCGACGCTCAAGTCAGAGGTGGCGA
AACCCGACAGGACTATAAAGATACCAGGCGTTTCCCCCTGGAAGCTCCCTCGTGCGCTCTCCTGTTCCGA
CCCTGCCGCTTACCGGATACCTGTCCGCCTTTCTCTCTTCGGGAAGCGTGGCGCTTTCTCATAGCTCACG
CTGTAGGTATCTCAGTTCGGTGTAGGTCGTTCGCTCCAAGCTGGGCTGTGTGCACGAACCCCCCGTTCAG
CCCGACCGCTGCGCCTTATCCGGTAACTATCGTCTTGAGTCCAACCCGGTAAGACACGACTTATCGCCAC
TGGCAGCAGCCACTGGTAACAGGATTAGCAGAGCGAGGTATGTAGGCGGTGCTACAGAGTTCTTGAAGTG
GTGGCCTAACTACGGCTACACTAGAAGAACAGTATTTGGTATCTGCGCTCTGCTGAAGCCAGTTACCTTC
GGAAAAAGAGTTGGTAGCTCTTGATCCGGCAAACAAACCACCGCTGGTAGCGGTGGTTTTTTTGTTTGCA
AGCAGCAGATTACGCGCAGAAAAAAAGGATCTCAAGAAGATCCTTTGATCTTTTCTACGGGGTCTGACGC
TCAGTGGAACGAAAACTCACGTTAAGGGATTTTGGTCATGAGATTATCAAAAAGGATCTTCACCTAGATC
CTTTTAAATTAAAAATGAAGTTTTAAATCAATCTAAAGTATATATGAGTAAACTTGGTCTGACAGTTACC
AATGCTTAATCAGTGAGGCACCTATCTCAGCGATCTGTCTATTTCGTTCATCCATAGTTGCCTGACTCCC
CGTCGTGTAGATAACTACGATACGGGAGGGCTTACCATCTGGCCCCAGTGCTGCAATGATACCGCGAGAC
CCACGCTCACCGGCTCCAGATTTATCAGCAATAAACCAGCCAGCCGGAAGGGCCGAGCGCAGAAGTGGTC
CTGCAACTTTATCCGCCTCCATCCAGTCTATTAATTGTTGCCGGGAAGCTAGAGTAAGTAGTTCGCCAGT
TAATAGTTTGCGCAACGTTGTTGCCATTGCTACAGGCATCGTGGTGTCACGCTCGTCGTTTGGTATGGCT
TCATTCAGCTCCGGTTCCCAACGATCAAGGCGAGTTACATGATCCCCCATGTTGTGCAAAAAAGCGGTTA
GCTCCTTCGGTCCTCCGATCGTTGTCAGAAGTAAGTTGGCCGCAGTGTTATCACTCATGGTTATGGCAGC
ACTGCATAATTCTCTTACTGTCATGCCATCCGTAAGATGCTTTTCTGTGACTGGTGAGTACTCAACCAAG
TCATTCTGAGAATAGTGTATGCGGCGACCGAGTTGCTCTTGCCCGGCGTCAATACGGGATAATACCGCGC
CACATAGCAGAACTTTAAAAGTGCTCATCATTGGAAAACGTTCTTCGGGGCGAAAACTCTCAAGGATCTT
ACCGCTGTTGAGATCCAGTTCGATGTAACCCACTCGTGCACCCAACTGATCTTCAGCATCTTTTACTTTC
ACCAGCGTTTCTGGGTGAGCAAAAACAGGAAGGCAAAATGCCGCAAAAAAGGGAATAAGGGCGACACGGA
AATGTTGAATACTCATACTCTTCCTTTTTCAATATTATTGAAGCATTTATCAGGGTTATTGTCTCATGAG
CGGATACATATTTGAATGTATTTAGAAAAATAAACAAATAGGGGTTCCGCGCACATTTCCCCGAAAAGTG
CCACCTGACGTCTAAGAAACCATTATTATCATGACATTAACCTATAAAAATAGGCGTATCACGAGGCCCT
TTCGTCGGCGCGCCGCGGCCGC
Features (pLannotate 1.2.2; 11 found; start..end, strand, type, name):
      1..21      +  protein_bind   attB4: mutant version of attB; core recombination site for the Gateway® BP reaction BP Clonase™
     82..385     +  enhancer       CMV enhancer: human cytomegalovirus immediate early enhancer
    386..589     +  promoter       CMV promoter: human cytomegalovirus (CMV) immediate early promoter
    617..637     +  protein_bind   attB1: mutant version of attB; core recombination site for the Gateway® BP reaction BP Clonase™
    698..1405    +  CDS            mCherry: mCherry is a basic (constitutively fluorescent) red fluorescent protein published in 2004, derived from Discosoma sp.. It is reported to be a very rapidly-maturing monomer with low acid sensitivity.
   1436..1460    -  protein_bind   attB2: mutant version of attB; recombination site for the Gateway® BP reaction BP Clonase™
   1489..1610    -  polyA_signal   SV40 poly(A) signal: SV40 polyadenylation signal
   1633..1701    -  CDS            large T antigen (fragment): large T antigen from SV40 (simian virus 40)
   1897..2485    -  rep_origin     ori: high-copy-number ColE1/pMB1/pBR322/pUC origin of replication
   2656..3516    -  CDS            AmpR: β-lactamase; bla; confers resistance to ampicillin, carbenicillin, and related antibiotics
   3517..3621    -  promoter       AmpR promoter: bla
