[The description below was written by a language model from this plasmid's Addgene catalogue record and pLannotate feature annotations shown in this document.]
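Description:
PMT-mCherry is a mammalian expression plasmid that produces a plasma membrane targeted form of the red fluorescent protein mCherry. The catalogue lists the backbone as pRK5, and the sequenced record is about 3.7 kb. In bacteria it is propagated through a high-copy ColE1/pUC-type origin and selected with ampicillin via the β-lactamase gene under its native bla promoter. No mammalian selection marker is annotated, which fits use in transient transfection.

The expression cassette consists of the human cytomegalovirus immediate early enhancer and promoter driving the synthetic insert, followed by an SV40 polyadenylation signal (annotated on the reverse strand, as this signal can function bidirectionally) with a short adjacent fragment of SV40 large T antigen sequence that is most likely a remnant of the polyA region. The annotated mCherry coding sequence accounts for most of the 783 bp insert. The short stretch upstream of mCherry, between the attB1 site and the fluorescent protein, presumably holds the membrane targeting sequence, but it is not annotated and the record does not state its identity. Gateway attB4, attB1 and attB2 sites flank the promoter and the coding region, suggesting the cassette passed through Gateway-style recombination at some point, although the catalogue records restriction enzyme cloning.

The stated purpose is brightness calibration. Because mCherry is a monomeric, constitutively fluorescent protein, a membrane-anchored version serves as a reference for the brightness of a single fluorophore at the plasma membrane. The associated work used camera-based number and brightness analysis to assess the oligomerization of EGFR.
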