Addgene plasmid #203781: PMT-mCherry
Purpose: Brightness calibration
Depositing lab: Thorsten Wohland. Depositing organization: National University of Singapore. Publication: The dependence of EGFR oligomerization on environment and structure: A camera-based N&B study. Balasubramanian H, Sankaran J, Pandey S, Goh CJH, Wohland T. Biophys J. 2022 Dec 6;121(23):4452-4466. doi: 10.1016/j.bpj.2022.11.003. Epub 2022 Nov 5. PubMed 36335429.
Backbone
  Vector backbone: pRK5
  Backbone size w/o insert (bp): 2949
  Vector type: Mammalian Expression
Growth in bacteria
  Bacterial resistance: Ampicillin, 100 μg/mL
  Growth temperature: 37°C
  Growth strain: DH5alpha
  Copy number: Unknown
Gene/Insert
  Gene/Insert name: PMT-mCherry (alt name: plasma membrane targeted mCherry)
  Species: Synthetic
  Insert size (bp): 783
  Cloning method: Restriction Enzyme; 5′ cloning site unknown (unknown if destroyed)
Terms and licenses: Academic/Nonprofit Terms; Industry Terms: Not Available to Industry
How to cite: PMT-mCherry was a gift from Thorsten Wohland (Addgene plasmid # 203781 ; http://n2t.net/addgene:203781 ; RRID:Addgene_203781)
